>Addgene plasmid #107528 | pTE3179 | depositor full sequence | sequence record 207252 | pTE3179 sequence 4885 bps
ACATGTGAGGGCCTATTTCCCATGATTCCTTCATATTTGCATATACGATACAAGGCTGTTAGAGAGATAA
TTGGAATTAATTTGACTGTAAACACAAAGATATTAGTACAAAATACGTGACGTAGAAAGTAATAATTTCT
TGGGTAGTTTGCAGTTTTAAAATTATGTTTTAAAATGGACTATCATATGCTTACCGTAACTTGAAAGTAT
TTCGATTTCTTGGCTTTATATATCTTGTGGAAAGGACGAAACACCGAAATTTCTACTGTTTGTAGATGGA
GACGTTCGAACGTCTCCTTTTTTGTACCCGTTACATAACTTACGGTAAATGGCCCGCCTGGCTGACCGCC
CAACGACCCCCGCCCATTGACGTCAATAGTAACGCCAATAGGGACTTTCCATTGACGTCAATGGGTGGAG
TATTTACGGTAAACTGCCCACTTGGCAGTACATCAAGTGTATCATATGCCAAGTACGCCCCCTATTGACG
TCAATGACGGTAAATGGCCCGCCTGGCATTGTGCCCAGTACATGACCTTATGGGACTTTCCTACTTGGCA
GTACATCTACGTATTAGTCATCGCTATTACCATGGTCGAGGTGAGCCCCACGTTCTGCTTCACTCTCCCC
ATCTCCCCCCCCTCCCCACCCCCAATTTTGTATTTATTTATTTTTTAATTATTTTGTGCAGCGATGGGGG
CGGGGGGGGGGGGGGGGCGCGCGCCAGGCGGGGCGGGGCGGGGCGAGGGGCGGGGCGGGGCGAGGCGGAG
AGGTGCGGCGGCAGCCAATCAGAGCGGCGCGCTCCGAAAGTTTCCTTTTATGGCGAGGCGGCGGCGGCGG
CGGCCCTATAAAAAGCGAAGCGCGCGGCGGGCGGGAGTCGCTGCGCGCTGCCTTCGCCCCGTGCCCCGCT
CCGCCGCCGCCTCGCGCCGCCCGCCCCGGCTCTGACTGACCGCGTTACTCCCACAGGTGAGCGGGCGGGA
CGGCCCTTCTCCTCCGGGCTGTAATTAGCTGAGCAAGAGGTAAGGGTTTAAGGGATGGTTGGTTGGTGGG
GTATTAATGTTTAATTACCTGGAGCACCTGCCTGAAATCACTTTTTTTCAGGTTGGACCGGTGCCACCAT
GGTGAGCAAGGGCGAGGAGGATAACATGGCCATCATCAAGGAGTTCATGCGCTTCAAGGTGCACATGGAG
GGCTCCGTGAACGGCCACGAGTTCGAGATCGAGGGCGAGGGCGAGGGCCGCCCCTACGAGGGCACCCAGA
CCGCCAAGCTGAAGGTGACCAAGGGTGGCCCCCTGCCCTTCGCCTGGGACATCCTGTCCCCTCAGTTCAT
GTACGGCTCCAAGGCCTACGTGAAGCACCCCGCCGACATCCCCGACTACTTGAAGCTGTCCTTCCCCGAG
GGCTTCAAGTGGGAGCGCGTGATGAACTTCGAGGACGGCGGCGTGGTGACCGTGACCCAGGACTCCTCCC
TGCAGGACGGCGAGTTCATCTACAAGGTGAAGCTGCGCGGCACCAACTTCCCCTCCGACGGCCCCGTAAT
GCAGAAAAAGACCATGGGCTGGGAGGCCTCCTCCGAGCGGATGTACCCCGAGGACGGCGCCCTGAAGGGC
GAGATCAAGCAGAGGCTGAAGCTGAAGGACGGCGGCCACTACGACGCTGAGGTCAAGACCACCTACAAGG
CCAAGAAGCCCGTGCAGCTGCCCGGCGCCTACAACGTCAACATCAAGTTGGACATCACCTCCCACAACGA
GGACTACACCATCGTGGAACAGTACGAACGCGCCGAGGGCCGCCACTCCACCGGCGGCATGGACGAGCTG
TACAAGTAGGATCCACCGGATCTAGATAACTGATCATAATCAGCCATACCACATTTGTAGAGGTTTTACT
TGCTTTAAAAAACCTCCCACACCTCCCCCTGAACCTGAAACATAAAATGAATGCAATTGTTGTTGTTAAC
TTGTTTATTGCAGCTTATAATGGTTACAAATAAAGCAATAGCATCACAAATTTCACAAATAAAGCATTTT
TTTCACTGCATTCTAGTTGTGGTTTGTCCAAACTCATCAATGTATCTTAACGCGGTGAACCATCACCCT
[91 nt withheld, positions 2100-2190]
G
[124 nt withheld, positions 2192-2315]
CAGGTGGCACTTTTCGGGGAAATGTGCGCGGAACCCCTATTTGTTTATTTTTCTAAATACATTCAAATAT
GTATCCGCTCATGAGACAATAACCCTGATAAATGCTTCAATAATATTGAAAAAGGAAGAGTCCTGAGGCG
GAAAGAACCAGCTGTGGAATGTGTGTCAGTTAGGGTGTGGAAAGTCCCCAGGCTCCCCAGCAGGCAGAAG
TATGCAAAGCATGCATCTCAATTAGTCAGCAACCAGGTGTGGAAAGTCCCCAGGCTCCCCAGCAGGCAGA
AGTATGCAAAGCATGCATCTCAATTAGTCAGCAACCATAGTCCCGCCCCTAACTCCGCCCATCCCGCCCC
TAACTCCGCCCAGTTCCGCCCATTCTCCGCCCCATGGCTGACTAATTTTTTTTATTTATGCAGAGGCCGA
GGCCGCCTCGGCCTCTGAGCTATTCCAGAAGTAGTGAGGAGGCTTTTTTGGAGGCCTAGGCTTTTGCAAA
GATCGATCAAGAGACAGGATGAGGATCGTTTCGCATGATTGAACAAGATGGATTGCACGCAGGTTCTCCG
GCCGCTTGGGTGGAGAGGCTATTCGGCTATGACTGGGCACAACAGACAATCGGCTGCTCTGATGCCGCCG
TGTTCCGGCTGTCAGCGCAGGGGCGCCCGGTTCTTTTTGTCAAGACCGACCTGTCCGGTGCCCTGAATGA
ACTGCAAGACGAGGCAGCGCGGCTATCGTGGCTGGCCACGACGGGCGTTCCTTGCGCAGCTGTGCTCGAC
GTTGTCACTGAAGCGGGAAGGGACTGGCTGCTATTGGGCGAAGTGCCGGGGCAGGATCTCCTGTCATCTC
ACCTTGCTCCTGCCGAGAAAGTATCCATCATGGCTGATGCAATGCGGCGGCTGCATACGCTTGATCCGGC
TACCTGCCCATTCGACCACCAAGCGAAACATCGCATCGAGCGAGCACGTACTCGGATGGAAGCCGGTCTT
GTCGATCAGGATGATCTGGACGAAGAGCATCAGGGGCTCGCGCCAGCCGAACTGTTCGCCAGGCTCAAGG
CGAGCATGCCCGACGGCGAGGATCTCGTCGTGACCCATGGCGATGCCTGCTTGCCGAATATCATGGTGGA
AAATGGCCGCTTTTCTGGATTCATCGACTGTGGCCGGCTGGGTGTGGCGGACCGCTATCAGGACATAGCG
TTGGCTACCCGTGATATTGCTGAAGAGCTTGGCGGCGAATGGGCTGACCGCTTCCTCGTGCTTTACGGTA
TCGCCGCTCCCGATTCGCAGCGCATCGCCTTCTATCGCCTTCTTGACGAGTTCTTCTGAGCGGGACTCTG
GGGTTCGAAATGACCGACCAAGCGACGCCCAACCTGCCATCACGAGATTTCGATTCCACCGCCGCCTTCT
ATGAAAGGTTGGGCTTCGGAATCGTTTTCCGGGACGCCGGCTGGATGATCCTCCAGCGCGGGGATCTCAT
GCTGGAGTTCTTCGCCCACCCTAGGGGGAGGCTAACTGAAACACGGAAGGAGACAATACCGGAAGGAACC
CGCGCTATGACGGCAATAAAAAGACAGAATAAAACGCACGGTGTTGGGTCGTTTGTTCATAAACGCGGGG
TTCGGTCCCAGGGCTGGCACTCTGTCGATACCCCACCGAGACCCCATTGGGGCCAATACGCCCGCGTTTC
TTCCTTTTCCCCACCCCACCCCCCAAGTTCGGGTGAAGGCCCAGGGCTCGCAGCCAACGTCGGGGCGGCA
GGCCCTGCCATAGCCTCAGGTTACTCATATATACTTTAGATTGATTTAAAACTTCATTTTTAATTTAAAA
GGATCTAGGTGAAGATCCTTTTTGATAATCTCATGACCAAAATCCCTTAACGTGAGTTTTCGTTCCACTG
AGCGTCAGACCCCGTAGAAAAGATCAAAGGATCTTCTTGAGATCCTTTTTTTCTGCGCGTAATCTGCTGC
TTGCAAACAAAAAAACCACCGCTACCAGCGGTGGTTTGTTTGCCGGATCAAGAGCTACCAACTCTTTTTC
CGAAGGTAACTGGCTTCAGCAGAGCGCAGATACCAAATACTGTTCTTCTAGTGTAGCCGTAGTTAGGCCA
CCACTTCAAGAACTCTGTAGCACCGCCTACATACCTCGCTCTGCTAATCCTGTTACCAGTGGCTGCTGCC
AGTGGCGATAAGTCGTGTCTTACCGGGTTGGACTCAAGACGATAGTTACCGGATAAGGCGCAGCGGTCGG
GCTGAACGGGGGGTTCGTGCACACAGCCCAGCTTGGAGCGAACGACCTACACCGAACTGAGATACCTACA
GCGTGAGCTATGAGAAAGCGCCACGCTTCCCGAAGGGAGAAAGGCGGACAGGTATCCGGTAAGCGGCAGG
GTCGGAACAGGAGAGCGCACGAGGGAGCTTCCAGGGGGAAACGCCTGGTATCTTTATAGTCCTGTCGGGT
TTCGCCACCTCTGACTTGAGCGTCGATTTTTGTGATGCTCGTCAGGGGGGCGGAGCCTATGGAAAAACGC
CAGCAACGCGGCCTTTTTACGGTTCCTGGCCTTTTGCTGGCCTTTTGCTC
Features (pLannotate 1.2.2; 15 found; start..end, strand, type, name):
      7..247     +  promoter       U6 promoter: RNA polymerase III promoter for human U6 snRNA
    309..594     +  enhancer       CMV enhancer: human cytomegalovirus immediate early enhancer; contains an 18-bp deletion relative to the standard CMV enhancer
    596..873     +  promoter       chicken β-actin promoter: No description available
    874..1101    +  intron         hybrid intron: hybrid between chicken β-actin (CBA) and minute virus of mice (MMV) introns (Gray et al., 2011)
   1119..1826    +  CDS            mCherry: mCherry is a basic (constitutively fluorescent) red fluorescent protein published in 2004, derived from Discosoma sp.. It is reported to be a very rapidly-maturing monomer with low acid sensitivity.
   1851..1935    +  CDS            large T antigen (fragment): large T antigen from SV40 (simian virus 40)
   1958..2079    +  polyA_signal   SV40 poly(A) signal: SV40 polyadenylation signal
   2085..2315    -  rep_origin     f1 ori (fragment) (sequence partly withheld): f1 bacteriophage origin of replication; arrow indicates direction of (+) strand synthesis
   2342..2446    +  promoter       AmpR promoter: bla
   2448..2805    +  promoter       SV40 promoter: SV40 enhancer and early promoter
   2840..3634    +  CDS            NeoR/KanR: aminoglycoside phosphotransferase from Tn5; aph(3')-II (or nptII); confers resistance to neomycin, kanamycin, and G418 (Geneticin®)
   3655..3807    +  CDS            ble (fragment): BLE_KLEPN - Experimental evidence at protein level: Swiss-Prot protein existence level 1. Binding protein with a strong affinity to the bleomycin family of antibiotics. Binds to CL990; an antimitotic-antibiotic compound. From Klebsiella pneumoniae.
   3866..3913    +  polyA_signal   HSV TK poly(A) signal: herpes simplex virus thymidine kinase polyadenylation signal (Cole and Stacy, 1985)
   4004..4020    -  polyA_signal   bGH poly(A) signal (fragment): bovine growth hormone polyadenylation signal
   4242..4830    +  rep_origin     ori: high-copy-number ColE1/pMB1/pBR322/pUC origin of replication
