[The description below was written by a language model from this plasmid's Addgene catalogue record and pLannotate feature annotations shown in this document.]
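Description:
pTE3179 is a 4,885 bp mammalian expression plasmid built on the pEGFP-C1 backbone that delivers a CRISPR RNA for the Moraxella bovoculi Cpf1 (MbCpf1) nuclease together with an mCherry fluorescent marker. It is propagated in E. coli through a high-copy ColE1/pUC-type origin and selected with kanamycin. The same Tn5 NeoR/KanR gene serves both hosts: a bacterial (AmpR-type) promoter sits directly upstream of an SV40 enhancer/early promoter, so the aminoglycoside phosphotransferase confers kanamycin resistance in bacteria and G418 resistance in mammalian cells, with an HSV TK polyadenylation signal terminating the mammalian transcript. Only a fragment of the f1 origin is annotated, along with short ble and bGH poly(A) fragments that appear to be backbone remnants.

The payload consists of two independent transcription units. A human U6 RNA polymerase III promoter drives the short (48 bp) Mb crRNA insert, which lies in the unannotated gap between the U6 promoter and the next cassette; the record does not state what spacer or target sequence it carries. Immediately downstream, the CBh promoter, annotated as its component parts (a CMV enhancer, the chicken β-actin promoter and a hybrid CBA/MVM intron), drives mCherry, which is followed by an SV40 poly(A) signal; the small large T antigen fragment annotated between them is probably just part of the SV40-derived 3′ region. No nuclease is encoded here, so MbCpf1 must be supplied from a separate construct. The red fluorescence allows crRNA-transfected cells to be identified or gated. This fits the associated work, which compared the activities and PAM preferences of Cpf1 nucleases in mammalian cells.
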