Addgene plasmid #107528: pTE3179
Purpose: Expresses Mb crRNA and mCherry in mammalian cells.
Depositing lab: Ervin Welker. Depositing organization: HUN-REN Biological Research Centre Szeged (HUN-REN Szegedi Biológiai Kutatóközpont). Publication: Mb- and FnCpf1 nucleases are active in mammalian cells: activities and PAM preferences of four wild-type Cpf1 nucleases and of their altered PAM specificity variants. Toth E, Czene BC, Kulcsar PI, Krausz SL, Talas A, Nyeste A, Varga E, Huszar K, Weinhardt N, Ligeti Z, Borsy AE, Fodor E, Welker E. Nucleic Acids Res. 2018 Sep 20. pii: 5103950. doi: 10.1093/nar/gky815. PubMed 30239882.
Backbone
  Vector backbone: pEGFP-C1
  Backbone manufacturer: Clonetech
  Backbone size w/o insert (bp): 3062
  Total vector size (bp): 4885
  Vector type: Mammalian Expression
  Selectable markers: Neomycin (select with G418)
Growth in bacteria
  Bacterial resistance: Kanamycin, 50 μg/mL
  Growth temperature: 37°C
  Growth strain: DH5alpha
  Copy number: High Copy
Gene/Insert 1
  Gene/Insert name: Mb crRNA (alt name: CRISPR RNA for Moraxella bovoculi Cpf1 nuclease)
  Insert size (bp): 48
  Promoter: human U6
  Cloning method: Unknown
  Sequencing primers: 5′ CCTCTGACTTGAGCGTCG
Gene/Insert 2
  Gene/Insert name: mCherry (alt name: mCherry fluorescent protein)
  Insert size (bp): 708
  Promoter: CBh
  Cloning method: Unknown
  Sequencing primers: 5′ ggctgttagagagataattgg; 3′ CATTTTATGTTTCAGGTTCAGG
Terms and licenses: Academic/Nonprofit Terms; Industry Terms: Not Available to Industry
How to cite: pTE3179 was a gift from Ervin Welker (Addgene plasmid # 107528 ; http://n2t.net/addgene:107528 ; RRID:Addgene_107528)
