>Addgene plasmid #107528 | pTE3179 | addgene partial sequence | sequence record 207250 | Addgene Partial NGS Result
GGCGGGGCGAGGGGCGGGGCGGGGCGAGGCGGAGAGGTGCGGCGGCAGCCAATCAGAGCGGCGCGCTCCG
AAAGTTTCCTTTTATGGCGAGGCGGCGGCGGCGGCGGCCCTATAAAAAGCGAAGCGCGCGGCGGGCGGGA
GTCGCTGCGCGCTGCCTTCGCCCCGTGCCCCGCTCCGCCGCCGCCTCGCGCCGCCCGCCCCGGCTCTGAC
TGACCGCGTTACTCCCACAGGTGAGCGGGCGGGACGGCCCTTCTCCTCCGGGCTGTAATTAGCTGAGCAA
GAGGTAAGGGTTTAAGGGATGGTTGGTTGGTGGGGTATTAATGTTTAATTACCTGGAGCACCTGCCTGAA
ATCACTTTTTTTCAGGTTGGACCGGTGCCACCATGGTGAGCAAGGGCGAGGAGGATAACATGGCCATCAT
CAAGGAGTTCATGCGCTTCAAGGTGCACATGGAGGGCTCCGTGAACGGCCACGAGTTCGAGATCGAGGGC
GAGGGCGAGGGCCGCCCCTACGAGGGCACCCAGACCGCCAAGCTGAAGGTGACCAAGGGTGGCCCCCTGC
CCTTCGCCTGGGACATCCTGTCCCCTCAGTTCATGTACGGCTCCAAGGCCTACGTGAAGCACCCCGCCGA
CATCCCCGACTACTTGAAGCTGTCCTTCCCCGAGGGCTTCAAGTGGGAGCGCGTGATGAACTTCGAGGAC
GGCGGCGTGGTGACCGTGACCCAGGACTCCTCCCTGCAGGACGGCGAGTTCATCTACAAGGTGAAGCTGC
GCGGCACCAACTTCCCCTCCGACGGCCCCGTAATGCAGAAAAAGACCATGGGCTGGGAGGCCTCCTCCGA
GCGGATGTACCCCGAGGACGGCGCCCTGAAGGGCGAGATCAAGCAGAGGCTGAAGCTGAAGGACGGCGGC
CACTACGACGCTGAGGTCAAGACCACCTACAAGGCCAAGAAGCCCGTGCAGCTGCCCGGCGCCTACAACG
TCAACATCAAGTTGGACATCACCTCCCACAACGAGGACTACACCATCGTGGAACAGTACGAACGCGCCGA
GGGCCGCCACTCCACCGGCGGCATGGACGAGCTGTACAAGTAGGATCCACCGGATCTAGATAACTGATCA
TAATCAGCCATACCACATTTGTAGAGGTTTTACTTGCTTTAAAAAACCTCCCACACCTCCCCCTGAACCT
GAAACATAAAATGAATGCAATTGTTGTTGTTAACTTGTTTATTGCAGCTTATAATGGTTACAAATAAAGC
AATAGCATCACAAATTTCACAAATAAAGCATTTTTTTCACTGCATTCTAGTTGTGGTTTGTCCAAACTCA
TCAATGTATCTTAACGCGGTGAACCATCACCCT
[91 nt withheld, positions 1364-1454]
G
[124 nt withheld, positions 1456-1579]
CAGGTGGCACTTTTCGGGGAAATGTGCGCGGAACCCCTATTTGTTTATTTTTCTAAATACATTCAAATAT
GTATCCGCTCATGAGACAATAACCCTGATAAATGCTTCAATAATATTGAAAAAGGAAGAGTCCTGAGGCG
GAAAGAACCAGCTGTGGAATGTGTGTCAGTTAGGGTGTGGAAAGTCCCCAGGCTCCCCAGCAGGCAGAAG
TATGCAAAGCATGCATCTCAATTAGTCAGCAACCAGGTGTGGAAAGTCCCCAGGCTCCCCAGCAGGCAGA
AGTATGCAAAGCATGCATCTCAATTAGTCAGCAACCATAGTCCCGCCCCTAACTCCGCCCATCCCGCCCC
TAACTCCGCCCAGTTCCGCCCATTCTCCGCCCCATGGCTGACTAATTTTTTTTATTTATGCAGAGGCCGA
GGCCGCCTCGGCCTCTGAGCTATTCCAGAAGTAGTGAGGAGGCTTTTTTGGAGGCCTAGGCTTTTGCAAA
GATCGATCAAGAGACAGGATGAGGATCGTTTCGCATGATTGAACAAGATGGATTGCACGCAGGTTCTCCG
GCCGCTTGGGTGGAGAGGCTATTCGGCTATGACTGGGCACAACAGACAATCGGCTGCTCTGATGCCGCCG
TGTTCCGGCTGTCAGCGCAGGGGCGCCCGGTTCTTTTTGTCAAGACCGACCTGTCCGGTGCCCTGAATGA
ACTGCAAGACGAGGCAGCGCGGCTATCGTGGCTGGCCACGACGGGCGTTCCTTGCGCAGCTGTGCTCGAC
GTTGTCACTGAAGCGGGAAGGGACTGGCTGCTATTGGGCGAAGTGCCGGGGCAGGATCTCCTGTCATCTC
ACCTTGCTCCTGCCGAGAAAGTATCCATCATGGCTGATGCAATGCGGCGGCTGCATACGCTTGATCCGGC
TACCTGCCCATTCGACCACCAAGCGAAACATCGCATCGAGCGAGCACGTACTCGGATGGAAGCCGGTCTT
GTCGATCAGGATGATCTGGACGAAGAGCATCAGGGGCTCGCGCCAGCCGAACTGTTCGCCAGGCTCAAGG
CGAGCATGCCCGACGGCGAGGATCTCGTCGTGACCCATGGCGATGCCTGCTTGCCGAATATCATGGTGGA
AAATGGCCGCTTTTCTGGATTCATCGACTGTGGCCGGCTGGGTGTGGCGGACCGCTATCAGGACATAGCG
TTGGCTACCCGTGATATTGCTGAAGAGCTTGGCGGCGAATGGGCTGACCGCTTCCTCGTGCTTTACGGTA
TCGCCGCTCCCGATTCGCAGCGCATCGCCTTCTATCGCCTTCTTGACGAGTTCTTCTGAGCGGGACTCTG
GGGTTCGAAATGACCGACCAAGCGACGCCCAACCTGCCATCACGAGATTTCGATTCCACCGCCGCCTTCT
ATGAAAGGTTGGGCTTCGGAATCGTTTTCCGGGACGCCGGCTGGATGATCCTCCAGCGCGGGGATCTCAT
GCTGGAGTTCTTCGCCCACCCTAGGGGGAGGCTAACTGAAACACGGAAGGAGACAATACCGGAAGGAACC
CGCGCTATGACGGCAATAAAAAGACAGAATAAAACGCACGGTGTTGGGTCGTTTGTTCATAAACGCGGGG
TTCGGTCCCAGGGCTGGCACTCTGTCGATACCCCACCGAGACCCCATTGGGGCCAATACGCCCGCGTTTC
TTCCTTTTCCCCACCCCACCCCCCAAGTTCGGGTGAAGGCCCAGGGCTCGCAGCCAACGTCGGGGCGGCA
GGCCCTGCCATAGCCTCAGGTTACTCATATATACTTTAGATTGATTTAAAACTTCATTTTTAATTTAAAA
GGATCTAGGTGAAGATCCTTTTTGATAATCTCATGACCAAAATCCCTTAACGTGAGTTTTCGTTCCACTG
AGCGTCAGACCCCGTAGAAAAGATCAAAGGATCTTCTTGAGATCCTTTTTTTCTGCGCGTAATCTGCTGC
TTGCAAACAAAAAAACCACCGCTACCAGCGGTGGTTTGTTTGCCGGATCAAGAGCTACCAACTCTTTTTC
CGAAGGTAACTGGCTTCAGCAGAGCGCAGATACCAAATACTGTTCTTCTAGTGTAGCCGTAGTTAGGCCA
CCACTTCAAGAACTCTGTAGCACCGCCTACATACCTCGCTCTGCTAATCCTGTTACCAGTGGCTGCTGCC
AGTGGCGATAAGTCGTGTCTTACCGGGTTGGACTCAAGACGATAGTTACCGGATAAGGCGCAGCGGTCGG
GCTGAACGGGGGGTTCGTGCACACAGCCCAGCTTGGAGCGAACGACCTACACCGAACTGAGATACCTACA
GCGTGAGCTATGAGAAAGCGCCACGCTTCCCGAAGGGAGAAAGGCGGACAGGTATCCGGTAAGCGGCAGG
GTCGGAACAGGAGAGCGCACGAGGGAGCTTCCAGGGGGAAACGCCTGGTATCTTTATAGTCCTGTCGGGT
TTCGCCACCTCTGACTTGAGCGTCGATTTTTGTGATGCTCGTCAGGGGGGCGGAGCCTATGGAAAAACGC
CAGCAACGCGGCCTTTTTACGGTTCCTGGCCTTTTGCTGGCCTTTTGCTCACATGTGAGGGCCTATTTCC
CATGATTCCTTCATATTTGCATATACGATACAAGGCTGTTAGAGAGATAATTGGAATTAATTTGACTGTA
AACACAAAGATATTAGTACAAAATACGTGACGTAGAAAGTAATAATTTCTTGGGTAGTTTGCAGTTTTAA
AATTATGTTTTAAAATGGACTATCATATGCTTACCGTAACTTGAAAGTATTTCGATTTCTTGGCTTTATA
TATCTTGTGGAAAGGACGAAACACCGAAATTTCTACTGTTTGTAGATGGAGACGTTCGAACGTCTCCTTT
TTTGTACCCGTTACATAACTTACGGTAAATGGCCCGCCTGGCTGACCGCCCAACGACCCCCGCCCATTGA
CGTCAATAGTAACGCCAATAGGGACTTTCCATTGACGTCAATGGGTGGAGTATTTACGGTAAACTGCCCA
CTTGGCAGTACATCAAGTGTATCATATGCCAAGTACGCCCCCTATTGACGTCAATGACGGTAAATGGCCC
GCCTGGCATTGTGCCCAGTACATGACCTTATGGGACTTTCCTACTTGGCAGTACATCTACGTATTAGTCA
TCGCTATTACCATGGTCGAGGTGAGCCCCACGTTCTGCTTCACTCTCCCCATCTCCCCCCCCTCCCCACC
CCCAATTTTGTATTTATTTATTTTTTAATTATTTTGTGCAGCGATGGGGGCGGGGGGGGGG
